>Addgene plasmid #111273 | pET-30a(+)-N-SH2+IA | addgene full sequence | sequence record 215706 | Addgene NGS Result
ATCCGGATATAGTTCCTCCTTTCAGCAAAAAACCCCTCAAGACCCGTTTAGAGGCCCCAAGGGGTTATGC
TAGTTATTGCTCAGCGGTGGCAGCAGCCAACTCAGCTTCCTTTCGGGCTTTGTTAGCAGCCGGATCTCAG
TGGTGGTGGTGGTGGTGCTCGAGTGCGGCCGCAAGCTTGTCGACGGAGCTCGAATTCGGATCCGATATAT
ATGAGCTCTTAATGGGCCGTGGTGGCGATCAGCTTCTCCAGCTGGGGCTTCTGGCTGATGATGGCTTGCT
CCAGAGCCTGGCCCTGAAGGTTCCAGGTCTGTTTCACATATTCCCTGATGAGGTTCTCCTTCAGGTCCTC
AAAGGGTCCGGTCTTGGGCTGTACTCCCGGGGGCCGGTTGAAGGGCTTCTTAAGGAGGCAGATAAGGCCA
TCAGGTTCCTGGGAGTGGTAATGGCAGAGGTCTGCTGGGCTGGCATGGGCCCTGCCCCCGGAGATGGCGT
AGGTGCCATTAAGTTCCCTCTCGATGGTGTAGTGGTGTGCCTTCCTGTTGTGAGCCACCGACAAAGCAAA
ACCACCCAGGTAATTGCGGCTCTGGCGTAGCAGGTAGAGCCCATCGGTCATGCCTCCCTGGACCAGGTAG
TCTTCAGCCTCTTCCCGGGTGATGTTGCCAAAAAAGTAGGTCAGGTGGTTGGCGCTGCCCTGAAAGTACA
GGTTTTCGTGGTGGTGGTGGTGGTGCATATGTATATCTCCTTCTTAAAGTTAAACAAAATTATTTCTAGA
GGGGAATTGTTATCCGCTCACAATTCCCCTATAGTGAGTCGTATTAATTTCGCGGGATCGAGATCGATCT
CGATCCTCTACGCCGGACGCATCGTGGCCGGCATCACCGGCGCCACAGGTGCGGTTGCTGGCGCCTATAT
CGCCGACATCACCGATGGGGAAGATCGGGCTCGCCACTTCGGGCTCATGAGCGCTTGTTTCGGCGTGGGT
ATGGTGGCAGGCCCCGTGGCCGGGGGACTGTTGGGCGCCATCTCCTTGCATGCACCATTCCTTGCGGCGG
CGGTGCTCAACGGCCTCAACCTACTACTGGGCTGCTTCCTAATGCAGGAGTCGCATAAGGGAGAGCGTCG
AGATCCCGGACACCATCGAATGGCGCAAAACCTTTCGCGGTATGGCATGATAGCGCCCGGAAGAGAGTCA
ATTCAGGGTGGTGAATGTGAAACCAGTAACGTTATACGATGTCGCAGAGTATGCCGGTGTCTCTTATCAG
ACCGTTTCCCGCGTGGTGAACCAGGCCAGCCACGTTTCTGCGAAAACGCGGGAAAAAGTGGAAGCGGCGA
TGGCGGAGCTGAATTACATTCCCAACCGCGTGGCACAACAACTGGCGGGCAAACAGTCGTTGCTGATTGG
CGTTGCCACCTCCAGTCTGGCCCTGCACGCGCCGTCGCAAATTGTCGCGGCGATTAAATCTCGCGCCGAT
CAACTGGGTGCCAGCGTGGTGGTGTCGATGGTAGAACGAAGCGGCGTCGAAGCCTGTAAAGCGGCGGTGC
ACAATCTTCTCGCGCAACGCGTCAGTGGGCTGATCATTAACTATCCGCTGGATGACCAGGATGCCATTGC
TGTGGAAGCTGCCTGCACTAATGTTCCGGCGTTATTTCTTGATGTCTCTGACCAGACACCCATCAACAGT
ATTATTTTCTCCCATGAAGACGGTACGCGACTGGGCGTGGAGCATCTGGTCGCATTGGGTCACCAGCAAA
TCGCGCTGTTAGCGGGCCCATTAAGTTCTGTCTCGGCGCGTCTGCGTCTGGCTGGCTGGCATAAATATCT
CACTCGCAATCAAATTCAGCCGATAGCGGAACGGGAAGGCGACTGGAGTGCCATGTCCGGTTTTCAACAA
ACCATGCAAATGCTGAATGAGGGCATCGTTCCCACTGCGATGCTGGTTGCCAACGATCAGATGGCGCTGG
GCGCAATGCGCGCCATTACCGAGTCCGGGCTGCGCGTTGGTGCGGACATCTCGGTAGTGGGATACGACGA
TACCGAAGACAGCTCATGTTATATCCCGCCGTTAACCACCATCAAACAGGATTTTCGCCTGCTGGGGCAA
ACCAGCGTGGACCGCTTGCTGCAACTCTCTCAGGGCCAGGCGGTGAAGGGCAATCAGCTGTTGCCCGTCT
CACTGGTGAAAAGAAAAACCACCCTGGCGCCCAATACGCAAACCGCCTCTCCCCGCGCGTTGGCCGATTC
ATTAATGCAGCTGGCACGACAGGTTTCCCGACTGGAAAGCGGGCAGTGAGCGCAACGCAATTAATGTAAG
TTAGCTCACTCATTAGGCACCGGGATCTCGACCGATGCCCTTGAGAGCCTTCAACCCAGTCAGCTCCTTC
CGGTGGGCGCGGGGCATGACTATCGTCGCCGCACTTATGACTGTCTTCTTTATCATGCAACTCGTAGGAC
AGGTGCCGGCAGCGCTCTGGGTCATTTTCGGCGAGGACCGCTTTCGCTGGAGCGCGACGATGATCGGCCT
GTCGCTTGCGGTATTCGGAATCTTGCACGCCCTCGCTCAAGCCTTCGTCACTGGTCCCGCCACCAAACGT
TTCGGCGAGAAGCAGGCCATTATCGCCGGCATGGCGGCCCCACGGGTGCGCATGATCGTGCTCCTGTCGT
TGAGGACCCGGCTAGGCTGGCGGGGTTGCCTTACTGGTTAGCAGAATGAATCACCGATACGCGAGCGAAC
GTGAAGCGACTGCTGCTGCAAAACGTCTGCGACCTGAGCAACAACATGAATGGTCTTCGGTTTCCGTGTT
TCGTAAAGTCTGGAAACGCGGAAGTCAGCGCCCTGCACCATTATGTTCCGGATCTGCATCGCAGGATGCT
GCTGGCTACCCTGTGGAACACCTACATCTGTATTAACGAAGCGCTGGCATTGACCCTGAGTGATTTTTCT
CTGGTCCCGCCGCATCCATACCGCCAGTTGTTTACCCTCACAACGTTCCAGTAACCGGGCATGTTCATCA
TCAGTAACCCGTATCGTGAGCATCCTCTCTCGTTTCATCGGTATCATTACCCCCATGAACAGAAATCCCC
CTTACACGGAGGCATCAGTGACCAAACAGGAAAAAACCGCCCTTAACATGGCCCGCTTTATCAGAAGCCA
GACATTAACGCTTCTGGAGAAACTCAACGAGCTGGACGCGGATGAACAGGCAGACATCTGTGAATCGCTT
CACGACCACGCTGATGAGCTTTACCGCAGCTGCCTCGCGCGTTTCGGTGATGACGGTGAAAACCTCTGAC
ACATGCAGCTCCCGGAGACGGTCACAGCTTGTCTGTAAGCGGATGCCGGGAGCAGACAAGCCCGTCAGGG
CGCGTCAGCGGGTGTTGGCGGGTGTCGGGGCGCAGCCATGACCCAGTCACGTAGCGATAGCGGAGTGTAT
ACTGGCTTAACTATGCGGCATCAGAGCAGATTGTACTGAGAGTGCACCATTGCGGTGTGAAATACCGCAC
AGATGCGTAAGGAGAAAATACCGCATCAGGCGCTCTTCCGCTTCCTCGCTCACTGACTCGCTGCGCTCGG
TCGTTCGGCTGCGGCGAGCGGTATCAGCTCACTCAAAGGCGGTAATACGGTTATCCACAGAATCAGGGGA
TAACGCAGGAAAGAACATGTGAGCAAAAGGCCAGCAAAAGGCCAGGAACCGTAAAAAGGCCGCGTTGCTG
GCGTTTTTCCATAGGCTCCGCCCCCCTGACGAGCATCACAAAAATCGACGCTCAAGTCAGAGGTGGCGAA
ACCCGACAGGACTATAAAGATACCAGGCGTTTCCCCCTGGAAGCTCCCTCGTGCGCTCTCCTGTTCCGAC
CCTGCCGCTTACCGGATACCTGTCCGCCTTTCTCCCTTCGGGAAGCGTGGCGCTTTCTCATAGCTCACGC
TGTAGGTATCTCAGTTCGGTGTAGGTCGTTCGCTCCAAGCTGGGCTGTGTGCACGAACCCCCCGTTCAGC
CCGACCGCTGCGCCTTATCCGGTAACTATCGTCTTGAGTCCAACCCGGTAAGACACGACTTATCGCCACT
GGCAGCAGCCACTGGTAACAGGATTAGCAGAGCGAGGTATGTAGGCGGTGCTACAGAGTTCTTGAAGTGG
TGGCCTAACTACGGCTACACTAGAAGGACAGTATTTGGTATCTGCGCTCTGCTGAAGCCAGTTACCTTCG
GAAAAAGAGTTGGTAGCTCTTGATCCGGCAAACAAACCACCGCTGGTAGCGGTGGTTTTTTTGTTTGCAA
GCAGCAGATTACGCGCAGAAAAAAAGGATCTCAAGAAGATCCTTTGATCTTTTCTACGGGGTCTGACGCT
CAGTGGAACGAAAACTCACGTTAAGGGATTTTGGTCATGAACAATAAAACTGTCTGCTTACATAAACAGT
AATACAAGGGGTGTTATGAGCCATATTCAACGGGAAACGTCTTGCTCTAGGCCGCGATTAAATTCCAACA
TGGATGCTGATTTATATGGGTATAAATGGGCTCGCGATAATGTCGGGCAATCAGGTGCGACAATCTATCG
ATTGTATGGGAAGCCCGATGCGCCAGAGTTGTTTCTGAAACATGGCAAAGGTAGCGTTGCCAATGATGTT
ACAGATGAGATGGTCAGACTAAACTGGCTGACGGAATTTATGCCTCTTCCGACCATCAAGCATTTTATCC
GTACTCCTGATGATGCATGGTTACTCACCACTGCGATCCCCGGGAAAACAGCATTCCAGGTATTAGAAGA
ATATCCTGATTCAGGTGAAAATATTGTTGATGCGCTGGCAGTGTTCCTGCGCCGGTTGCATTCGATTCCT
GTTTGTAATTGTCCTTTTAACAGCGATCGCGTATTTCGTCTCGCTCAGGCGCAATCACGAATGAATAACG
GTTTGGTTGATGCGAGTGATTTTGATGACGAGCGTAATGGCTGGCCTGTTGAACAAGTCTGGAAAGAAAT
GCATAAACTTTTGCCATTCTCACCGGATTCAGTCGTCACTCATGGTGATTTCTCACTTGATAACCTTATT
TTTGACGAGGGGAAATTAATAGGTTGTATTGATGTTGGACGAGTCGGAATCGCAGACCGATACCAGGATC
TTGCCATCCTATGGAACTGCCTCGGTGAGTTTTCTCCTTCATTACAGAAACGGCTTTTTCAAAAATATGG
TATTGATAATCCTGATATGAATAAATTGCAGTTTCATTTGATGCTCGATGAGTTTTTCTAAGAATTAATT
CATGAGCGGATACATATTTGAATGTATTTAGAAAAATAAACAAATAGGGGTTCCGCGCACATTTCCCCGA
AAAGTGCCACCTAAATTGTAAGCGTTAATATTTTGTTAAAATTCGCGTTAAATTTTTGTTAAATCAGCTC
ATTTTTTAACCAATAGGCCGAAATCGGCAAAATCCCTTATAAATCAAAAGAATAGACCGAGATAGGGTTG
AGTGTTGTTCCAGTTTGGAACAAGAGTCCACTATTAAAGAACGTGGACTCCAACGTCAAAGG
[49 nt withheld, positions 5523-5571]
T
[91 nt withheld, positions 5573-5663]
G
[124 nt withheld, positions 5665-5788]
CCCATTCGCCA
Features (pLannotate 1.2.2; 20 found; start..end, strand, type, name):
     26..73      -  terminator     T7 terminator: transcription terminator for bacteriophage T7 RNA polymerase
     81..130     -  CDS            SET1 (fragment): solubility-enhancement tag derived from T7 phage gene 10B
    140..157     -  CDS            9xHis (fragment): 9xHis affinity tag
    222..686     -  CDS            Syk (fragment): KSYK_MOUSE - Also known as ptk72, Sykb. Experimental evidence at protein level: Swiss-Prot protein existence level 1. Non-receptor tyrosine kinase which mediates signal transduction downstream of a variety of transmembrane receptors including classical immunoreceptors like the B-cell receptor (BCR). Regulates several biological processes including innate and adaptive immunity, cell adhesion, osteoclast maturation, platelet activation and vascular development. Assembles into signaling complexes with activated receptors at the plasma membrane via interaction between its SH2 domains and the recep
    708..725     -  CDS            9xHis (fragment): 9xHis affinity tag
    736..758     -  RBS            RBS: efficient ribosome binding site from bacteriophage T7 gene 10 (Olins and Rangwala, 1989)
    773..797     -  protein_bind   lac operator: The lac repressor binds to the lac operator to inhibit transcription in E. coli. This inhibition can be relieved by adding lactose or isopropyl-β-D-thiogalactopyranoside (IPTG). lac repressor encoded by lacI
    798..816     -  promoter       T7 promoter: promoter for bacteriophage T7 RNA polymerase
    842..1121    +  CDS            TcR (fragment): tetracycline efflux protein; tet; confers resistance to tetracycline
   1129..1206    +  promoter       lacI promoter: lacI
   1207..2289    +  CDS            lacI: lac repressor; lacI; The lac repressor binds to the lac operator to inhibit transcription in E. coli. This inhibition can be relieved by adding lactose or isopropyl-β-D-thiogalactopyranoside (IPTG).
   2302..2323    +  protein_bind   CAP binding site: CAP binding activates transcription in the presence of cAMP. E. coli catabolite activator protein
   2338..2629    +  CDS            TcR (fragment): tetracycline efflux protein; tet; confers resistance to tetracycline
   2701..3081    -  CDS            YPB1_ECOLX: Protein predicted: Swiss-Prot protein existence level 4. From Escherichia coli.
   3098..3289    +  CDS            rop: Rop protein, which maintains plasmids at low copy number; rop
   3391..3530    +  misc_feature   bom: basis of mobility region from pBR322
   3716..4304    -  rep_origin     ori: high-copy-number ColE1/pMB1/pBR322/pUC origin of replication
   4426..5241    +  CDS            KanR: aminoglycoside phosphotransferase; aph(3')-Ia; confers resistance to kanamycin in bacteria or G418 (Geneticin®) in eukaryotes
   5250..5307    -  promoter       AmpR promoter (fragment): bla
   5360..5788    -  rep_origin     f1 ori (sequence partly withheld): f1 bacteriophage origin of replication; arrow indicates direction of (+) strand synthesis
