[The description below was written by a language model from this plasmid's Addgene catalogue record and pLannotate feature annotations shown in this document.]
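Description:
pET-30a(+)-N-SH2+IA is a bacterial expression plasmid built on the Novagen pET-30a(+) backbone for producing a fragment of mouse spleen tyrosine kinase (Syk) in E. coli. It replicates from a ColE1/pBR322-type origin accompanied by the rop gene and the bom region, which together are typical of moderate-to-low copy pET vectors (the catalogue lists copy number as unknown). Selection is by kanamycin through the aph(3')-Ia KanR gene. An f1 origin is also present. The short TcR and AmpR-promoter fragments in the annotation are backbone remnants rather than functional markers.

The insert, cloned between NdeI and XhoI, encodes the N-terminal SH2 domain of Syk plus interdomain A (Ser 8 to His 162). It is preceded by an N-terminal hexahistidine tag and a TEV protease recognition site, so the tag can be used for metal-affinity purification and then cleaved off. Transcription is driven by a T7 promoter with an adjacent lac operator, followed by the T7 gene 10 ribosome binding site and ended by the T7 terminator. The plasmid-borne lacI gene supplies repressor, so expression is held off until IPTG induction in a host carrying T7 RNA polymerase; the record names Rosetta 2 (DE3). The feature table also shows a vector-derived His-tag sequence downstream of the Syk fragment. The depositor's stated protein ends at His 162, which suggests this C-terminal tag is not translated, though the record does not say so explicitly. The sequenced record is 5,799 nt, slightly larger than the 5,748 bp listed in the catalogue. The associated work concerns allosteric regulation of Syk binding to receptor ITAM motifs, consistent with use of the purified protein in biophysical studies.
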