Addgene plasmid #111273: pET-30a(+)-N-SH2+IA
Purpose: express murine Syk (N)SH2 domain plus interdomain A (Ser 8 to His 162), with an N-terminal (His)6 tag and TEV cleavage site, in E.coli strain Rosetta 2 (DE3)
Depositing lab: Carol Post. Depositing organization: Purdue University. Publication: Insights into the allosteric regulation of Syk association with receptor ITAM, a multi-state equilibrium. Feng C, Post CB. Phys Chem Chem Phys. 2016 Feb 17;18(8):5807-18. doi: 10.1039/c5cp05417f. PubMed 26468009.
Backbone
  Vector backbone: pET-30a(+)
  Backbone manufacturer: Novagen
  Backbone size w/o insert (bp): 5422
  Total vector size (bp): 5748
  Vector type: Bacterial Expression
Growth in bacteria
  Bacterial resistance: Kanamycin, 50 μg/mL
  Growth temperature: 37°C
  Growth strain: DH5alpha
  Copy number: Unknown
Gene/Insert
  Gene/Insert name: murine Syk (N)SH2 domain plus interdomain A (Ser 8 to His 162), with an N-terminal (His)6 tag and TEV cleavage site (alt name: Spleen tyrosine kinase (N)SH2 domain plus interdomain A)
  Species: M. musculus (mouse)
  Insert size (bp): 519
  GenBank ID: NP_035648
  Entrez Gene: Syk (a.k.a. Sykb)
  Promoter: T7 promoter
  Tag / fusion protein: HHHHHHENLYFQG (N terminal on insert)
  Cloning method: Restriction Enzyme; 5′ cloning site Nde I (unknown if destroyed); 3′ cloning site Xho I (unknown if destroyed)
  Sequencing primers: 5′ T7 promoter; 3′ T7 terminator
Terms and licenses: Academic/Nonprofit Terms; Industry Terms: Not Available to Industry
Depositor comments: encoding the following protein sequence: MHHHHHHENLYFQGSANHLTYFFGNITREEAEDYLVQGGMTDGLYLLRQSRNYLGGFALSVAHNRKAHHYTIERELNGTYAISGGRAHASPADLCHYHSQEPDGLICLLKKPFNRPPGVQPKTGPFEDLKENLIREYVKQTWNLQGQALEQAIISQKPQLEKLIATTAH
How to cite: pET-30a(+)-N-SH2+IA was a gift from Carol Post (Addgene plasmid # 111273 ; http://n2t.net/addgene:111273 ; RRID:Addgene_111273)
